Addgene plasmid #62248: pAN-PA2-RFP
Purpose: reporter plasmid that encodes one of five synthetic sgRNA-repressible promoters that express mRFP1
Depositing lab: Christopher Voigt. Depositing organization: Massachusetts Institute of Technology. Publication: Multi-input CRISPR/Cas genetic circuits that interface host regulatory networks. Nielsen AA, Voigt CA. Mol Syst Biol. 2014 Nov 24;10:763. doi: 10.15252/msb.20145735. PubMed 25422271.
Backbone
  Vector backbone: unknown
  Total vector size (bp): 4330
  Vector type: Bacterial Expression
Growth in bacteria
  Bacterial resistance: Streptomycin, 50 μg/mL
  Growth temperature: 37°C
  Growth strain: DH5alpha
  Copy number: Unknown
Gene/Insert
  Gene/Insert name: mRFP
  Promoter: pA2
  Cloning method: Unknown
  Sequencing primers: 5′ RNAde-BB-1F tgccacctgacgtctaagaa
Terms and licenses: Academic/Nonprofit Terms; Industry Terms: Not Available to Industry
How to cite: pAN-PA2-RFP was a gift from Christopher Voigt (Addgene plasmid # 62248 ; http://n2t.net/addgene:62248 ; RRID:Addgene_62248)
