[The description below was written by a language model from this plasmid's Addgene catalogue record and pLannotate feature annotations shown in this document.]
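Description:
pAN-PA2-RFP is a 4,330 bp bacterial expression plasmid that serves as a fluorescent reporter for CRISPR/Cas-based genetic circuits in E. coli. The catalogue lists the backbone as unknown, but the annotated features show a pSC101 origin of replication together with the Rep101 (RepA) protein it requires. This arrangement normally gives low-copy maintenance, although the record itself lists copy number as unknown. A short fragment annotated as RSF ori is also present, but at roughly 70 bp it is unlikely to act as a functional origin. Selection relies on the aadA aminoglycoside adenylyltransferase gene (SmR), which confers resistance to streptomycin and spectinomycin. A cat promoter sits at the end of the linear numbering, immediately upstream of this gene on the circular map, and so appears positioned to drive it.

The payload is mRFP1, a monomeric red fluorescent protein derived from Discosoma, expressed from the synthetic promoter pA2. The record describes pA2 as one of a set of five synthetic promoters designed to be repressed by a matching sgRNA. The promoter itself was not picked up by the automated annotation; it presumably lies in the unannotated stretch between the his operon terminator and the reporter. A hammerhead ribozyme from tobacco ringspot virus satellite RNA precedes the mRFP1 coding sequence. Such ribozymes are commonly used as insulators that cleave off the promoter-derived 5′ leader, so that expression is less dependent on promoter context. Transcription ends at the rrnB T1 and T7Te terminators, and the lambda t0 and his operon terminators further isolate the cassette. In use, a drop in red fluorescence reports repression of pA2 by its cognate guide RNA, presumably with a catalytically inactive Cas9 supplied from elsewhere, which allows sgRNA-based gates and circuits to be characterised.
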