Features (pLannotate 1.2.2; 11 found; start..end, strand, type, name):
      1..792     +  CDS            SmR: aminoglycoside adenylyltransferase (Murphy, 1985); aadA; confers resistance to spectinomycin and streptomycin
    800..859     +  terminator     his operon terminator: This putative transcriptin terminator from the E. coli his operon has a 2-bp deletion introduced during synthesis. Its efficiency has not been determined.
   1006..1055    +  misc_RNA       sTRSV HHRz: hammerhead ribozyme from the tobacco ringspot virus satellite RNA (Khvorova et al., 2003)
   1106..1780    +  CDS            mRFP1: mRFP1 is a basic (constitutively fluorescent) red fluorescent protein published in 2002, derived from Discosoma sp.. It is reported to be a somewhat slowly-maturing monomer with low acid sensitivity.
   1803..1874    +  terminator     rrnB T1 terminator: transcription terminator T1 from the E. coli rrnB gene
   1890..1917    +  terminator     T7Te terminator: phage T7 early transcription terminator
   1923..1995    -  rep_origin     RSF ori (fragment): Plasmids containing the RSF 1030 origin of replication can be propagated in E. coli cells that contain additional plasmids with compatible origins.
   2054..2148    +  terminator     lambda t0 terminator: transcription terminator from phage lambda
   2640..2862    +  rep_origin     pSC101 ori: low-copy replication origin that requires the Rep101 protein
   2910..3860    +  CDS            Rep101: RepA protein needed for replication with the pSC101 origin; rep101
   4233..4330    +  promoter       cat promoter: promoter of the E. coli cat gene encoding chloramphenicol acetyltransferase
>Addgene plasmid #62248 | pAN-PA2-RFP | depositor full sequence | sequence record 102048 | pAN-PA2-RFP sequence 4330 bps
ATGAGGGAAGCGGTGATCGCCGAAGTATCGACTCAACTATCAGAGGTAGTTGGCGTCATCGAGCGCCATC
TCGAACCGACGTTGCTGGCCGTACATTTGTACGGCTCCGCAGTGGATGGCGGCCTGAAGCCACACAGTGA
TATTGATTTGCTGGTTACGGTGACCGTAAGGCTTGATGAAACAACGCGGCGAGCTTTGATCAACGACCTT
TTGGAAACTTCGGCTTCCCCTGGAGAGAGCGAGATTCTCCGCGCTGTAGAAGTCACCATTGTTGTGCACG
ACGACATCATTCCGTGGCGTTATCCAGCTAAGCGCGAACTGCAATTTGGAGAATGGCAGCGCAATGACAT
TCTTGCAGGTATCTTCGAGCCAGCCACGATCGACATTGATCTGGCTATCTTGCTGACAAAAGCAAGAGAA
CATAGCGTTGCCTTGGTAGGTCCAGCGGCGGAGGAACTCTTTGATCCGGTTCCTGAACAGGATCTATTTG
AGGCGCTAAATGAAACCTTAACGCTATGGAACTCGCCGCCCGACTGGGCTGGCGATGAGCGAAATGTAGT
GCTTACGTTGTCCCGCATTTGGTACAGCGCAGTAACCGGCAAAATCGCGCCGAAGGATGTCGCTGCCGAC
TGGGCAATGGAGCGCCTGCCGGCCCAGTATCAGCCCGTCATACTTGAAGCTAGACAGGCTTATCTTGGAC
AAGAAGAAGATCGCTTGGCCTCGCGCACAGATCAGTTGGAAGAATTTGTCCACTACGTGAAAGGCGAGAT
CACCAAGGTAGTCGGCAAATAATACTAGCTCCGGCAAAAAAACGGGCAAGGTGTCACCACCCTGCCCTTT
TTCTTTAAAACCGAAAAGATTACTTCGCGTTTGCCACCTGACGTCTAAGAACTCGGTACCAAACCAATTA
TTGAAGACGCTGAAAAGCGTCTTTTTTTGTTTCGGTCCTCCGAATGACATGCGTCTCCTTTACACCAACG
GGTCACACGGGTATTATGCTAGCAGCTGTCACCGGATGTGCTTTCCGGTCTGATGAGTCCGTGAGGACGA
AACAGCCTCTACAAATAATTTTGTTTAATACTAGAGTCACACAGGAAAGTACTAGATGGCTTCCTCCGAA
GACGTTATCAAAGAGTTCATGCGTTTCAAAGTTCGTATGGAAGGTTCCGTTAACGGTCACGAGTTCGAAA
TCGAAGGTGAAGGTGAAGGTCGTCCGTACGAAGGTACCCAGACCGCTAAACTGAAAGTTACCAAAGGTGG
TCCGCTGCCGTTCGCTTGGGACATCCTGTCCCCGCAGTTCCAGTACGGTTCCAAAGCTTACGTTAAACAC
CCGGCTGACATCCCGGACTACCTGAAACTGTCCTTCCCGGAAGGTTTCAAATGGGAACGTGTTATGAACT
TCGAAGACGGTGGTGTTGTTACCGTTACCCAGGACTCCTCCCTGCAAGACGGTGAGTTCATCTACAAAGT
TAAACTGCGTGGTACCAACTTCCCGTCCGACGGTCCGGTTATGCAGAAAAAAACCATGGGTTGGGAAGCT
TCCACCGAACGTATGTACCCGGAAGACGGTGCTCTGAAAGGTGAAATCAAAATGCGTCTGAAACTGAAAG
ACGGTGGTCACTACGACGCTGAAGTTAAAACCACCTACATGGCTAAAAAACCGGTTCAGCTGCCGGGTGC
TTACAAAACCGACATCAAACTGGACATCACCTCCCACAACGAAGACTACACCATCGTTGAACAGTACGAA
CGTGCTGAAGGTCGTCACTCCACCGGTGCTTAATAATACTAGAGCCAGGCATCAAATAAAACGAAAGGCT
CAGTCGAAAGACTGGGCCTTTCGTTTTATCTGTTGTTTGTCGGTGAACGCTCTCTACTAGAGTCACACTG
GCTCACCTTCGGGTGGGCCTTTCTGCGTTTATAGCTCACTCAAAGGCGGTAATACGGTTATCCACAGAAT
CAGGGGATAACGCAGGAAAGAACATGTGAGCAAAAGGCCAGCAAAAGGCCAGGAACCGTAAAAACTGTCA
GACCAAGTTTACGAGCTCGCTTGGACTCCTGTTGATAGATCCAGTAATGACCTCAGAACTCCATCTGGAT
TTGTTCAGAACGCTCGGTTGCCGCCGGGCGTTTTTTATTGGTGAGAATCCAAGCACTAGGGACAGTAAGA
CGGGTAAGCCTGTTGATGATACCGCTGCCTTACTGGGTGCATTAGCCAGTCTGAATGACCTGTCACGGGA
TAATCCGAAGTGGTCAGACTGGAAAATCAGAGGGCAGGAACTGCTGAACAGCAAAAAGTCAGATAGCACC
ACATAGCAGACCCGCCATAAAACGCCCTGAGAAGCCCGTGACGGGCTTTTCTTGTATTATGGGTAGTTTC
CTTGCATGAATCCATAAAAGGCGCCTGTAGTGCCATTTACCCCCATTCACTGCCAGAGCCGTGAGCGCAG
CGAACTGAATGTCACGAAAAAGACAGCGACTCAGGTGCCTGATGGTCGGAGACAAAAGGAATATTCAGCG
ATTTGCCCGAGCTTGCGAGGGTGCTACTTAAGCCTTTAGGGTTTTAAGGTCTGTTTTGTAGAGGAGCAAA
CAGCGTTTGCGACATCCTTTTGTAATACTGCGGAACTGACTAAAGTAGTGAGTTATACACAGGGCTGGGA
TCTATTCTTTTTATCTTTTTTTATTCTTTCTTTATTCTATAAATTATAACCACTTGAATATAAACAAAAA
AAACACACAAAGGTCTAGCGGAATTTACAGAGGGTCTAGCAGAATTTACAAGTTTTCCAGCAAAGGTCTA
GCAGAATTTACAGATACCCACAACTCAAAGGAAAAGGACATGTAATTATCATTGACTAGCCCATCTCAAT
TGGTATAGTGATTAAAATCACCTAGACCAATTGAGATGTATGTCTGAATTAGTTGTTTTCAAAGCAAATG
AACTAGCGATTAGTCGCTATGACTTAACGGAGCATGAAACCAAGCTAATTTTATGCTGTGTGGCACTACT
CAACCCCACGATTGAAAACCCTACAAGGAAAGAACGGACGGTATCGTTCACTTATAACCAATACGCTCAG
ATGATGAACATCAGTAGGGAAAATGCTTATGGTGTATTAGCTAAAGCAACCAGAGAGCTGATGACGAGAA
CTGTGGAAATCAGGAATCCTTTGGTTAAAGGCTTTGAGATTTTCCAGTGGACAAACTATGCCAAGTTCTC
AAGCGAAAAATTAGAATTAGTTTTTAGTGAAGAGATATTGCCTTATCTTTTCCAGTTAAAAAAATTCATA
AAATATAATCTGGAACATGTTAAGTCTTTTGAAAACAAATACTCTATGAGGATTTATGAGTGGTTATTAA
AAGAACTAACACAAAAGAAAACTCACAAGGCAAATATAGAGATTAGCCTTGATGAATTTAAGTTCATGTT
AATGCTTGAAAATAACTACCATGAGTTTAAAAGGCTTAACCAATGGGTTTTGAAACCAATAAGTAAAGAT
TTAAACACTTACAGCAATATGAAATTGGTGGTTGATAAGCGAGGCCGCCCGACTGATACGTTGATTTTCC
AAGTTGAACTAGATAGACAAATGGATCTCGTAACCGAACTTGAGAACAACCAGATAAAAATGAATGGTGA
CAAAATACCAACAACCATTACATCAGATTCCTACCTACGTAACGGACTAAGAAAAACACTACACGATGCT
TTAACTGCAAAAATTCAGCTCACCAGTTTTGAGGCAAAATTTTTGAGTGACATGCAAAGTAAGCATGATC
TCAATGGTTCGTTCTCATGGCTCACGCAAAAACAACGAACCACACTAGAGAACATACTGGCTAAATACGG
AAGGATCTGAGGTTCTTATGGCTCTTGTATCTATCAGTGAAGCATCAAGACTAACAAACAAAAGTAGAAC
AACTGTTCACCGTTAGATATCAAAGGGAAAACTGTCCATATGCACAGATGAAAACGGTGTAAAAAAGATA
GATACATCAGAGCTTTTACGAGTTTTTGGTGCATTTAAAGCTGTTCACCATGAACAGATCGACAATGTAA
CGATTATCAAAAAGGATCTTCACCTAGATCCTTTTAAATTAAAAATGAAGCTTCGTTGTGTCTCAAAATC
TCTGATGTTACATTGCACAAGATAAAAATATATCATCATGAACAATAAAACTGTCTGCTTACATAAACAG
TAATACAAGGGGTGTTTACTAGAGGTTGATCGGGCACGTAAGAGGTTCCAACTTTCACCATAATGAAATA
AGATCACTACCGGGCGTATTTTTTGAGTTATCGAGATTTTCAGGAGCTAAGGAAGCTAAA
