>Addgene plasmid #62248 | pAN-PA2-RFP | depositor partial sequence | sequence record 102054 | pA2
TTTACACCAACGGGTCACACGGGTATTATGCTAGC
