>Addgene plasmid #62248 | pAN-PA2-RFP | addgene partial sequence | sequence record 106850 | Spect-F 5'-cagcccgtcatacttgaagc-3'
CGCTTGGCCTCGCGCACAGATCAGTTGGAAGAATTTGTCCACTACGTGAAAGGCGAGATCACCAAGGTAG
TCGGCAAATAATACTAGCTCCGGCAAAAAAACGGGCAAGGTGTCACCACCCTGCCCTTTTTCTTTAAAAC
CGAAAAGATTACTTCGCGTTTGCCACCTGACGTCTAAGAACTCGGTACCAAACCAATTATTGAAGACGCT
GAAAAGCGTCTTTTTTTGTTTCGGTCCTCCGAATGACATGCGTCTCCTTTACACCAACGGGTCACACGGG
TATTATGCTAGCAGCTGTCACCGGATGTGCTTTCCGGTCTGATGAGTCCGTGAGGACGAAACAGCCTCTA
CAAATAATTTTGTTTAATACTAGAGTCACACAGGAAAGTACTAGATGGCTTCCTCCGAAGACGTTATCAA
AGAGTTCATGCGTTTCAAAGTTCGTATGGAAGGTTCCGTTAACGGTCACGAGTTCGAAATCGAAGGTGAA
GGTGAAGGTCGTCCGTACGAAGGTACCCAGACCGCTAAACTGAAAGTTACCAAAGGTGGTCCGCTGCCGT
TCGCTTGGGACATCCTGTCCCCGCAGTTCCAGTACGGTTCCAAAGCTTACGTTAAACACCCGGCTGACAT
CCCGGACTACCTGAAACTGTCCTTCCCGGAAGGTTTCAAATGGGAACGTGTTATGAACTTCGAAGACGGT
GGTGTTGTTACCGTTACCCAGGACTCCTCCCTGCAAGACGGTGAGTTCATCTACAAAGTTAAACTGCGTG
GTACCAACTTCCCGTCCGACGGTCCGGTTATGCAGAAA
